>Addgene plasmid #240693 | pREC1010lac-Ban1 | addgene full sequence | sequence record 482409 | Addgene NGS Result
TCACATCGTTCGCCACGCTGCCTTTGCCATGTTTCAGAAACAGTTCCGGCGCATCCGGTTTGCCATACAG
ACGATAAATGGTCGCGCCGCTCTGACCCACGTTATCACGCGCCCATTTATAGCCATACAGATCCGCATCC
ATGTTGCTGTTCAGACGCGGACGGCTACAGCTCGTTTCACGCTGAATATGGCTCATAACACCCCTTGTAT
TACTGTTTATGTAAGCAGACAGTTTTATTGTTCATGATGATATATTTTTATCTTGTGCAATGTAACATCA
GAGATTTTGAGACACAAATTTAAATCGTAATTATTGGGGACCCCTGGATTCTCACCAATAAAAAACGCCC
GGCGGCAACCGAGCGTTCTGAACAAATCCAGATGGAGTTCTGAGGTCATTACTGGATCTATCAACAGGAG
TCCAAGACTAGTCGCCAGGGTTTTCCCAGTCACGACGCGGCCGCAAGCTTGCATGCCTGCAGGTCGACTC
TAGATCAGAACGGAATGTCATCATCAAAGTCCATCGGCGGCTCGTTAGACGGCGCTGCCGGAGCGGACTG
CTGCGGGCGAGACTGCGCGCCGCCGCTGAACTGATTGCCACCCTGCGGCTGCTGAGGCTGACCCCAACCG
CCCTGCGGCTGACCACCACCGATATTACCACCTGCCGGAGCGCCACCACCCTGACGACCACCCAGCATCT
GCATGGTGCCGCCAACGTTCACCACGACTTCTGTGGTGTAGCGATCCTGACCGGATTGATCGGTCCATTT
ACGGGTACGCAGCTGACCTTCGATATAAACCTGAGAACCTTTACGCAGATATTCGCTGGCCACTTCTGCC
AGTTTGCCGAACAGCACAACGCGGTGCCATTCAGTCTGCTCTTTCATCTCGCCGGTCGCTTTATCACGCC
AGGATTCGGAAGTAGCCAGCGTAATGTTGGCAACTGCGCCACCATTTGGCATGTAGCGTACTTCCGGGTC
CTGACCCAGATTACCAACGAGAATAACCTTGTTTACGCCTCTGCTGGCCATGTGTATTCTCCTGGATCCT
TAAAACACCTCGCCCTCGTCAACAACCTCATACTCCGCTTCCACAGCTGGCGCAGCCATTTCTTCCTCCA
TCCAAGCGCGAGCACGGCGAGCTTGCTGCTCGGTCATAGAGTGCATGCCTTCAGCGCCCACCGCACCACA
AACAGCAGTCATACCCTCAGCCGGAGTGATGCCGAAGTGTTCGCAATATGGCTTGAAGAGTTCGCGGATT
GGCTGGAGATCCACTGGTTGCTCCGCCTGAGCGCGCACCTGTTCTGGCTGTTGCGCTTGATCCATTTCCT
CCGCAGCGTACATGCCCTGAAAAGTGTCCGGGAACGCGAGGCGCCAAGCAGCAGCCTTCGCGCATTTTTC
GATCATAACACCCGGCATTTTCGCCCAATTAGATTTGCCGGTGGAATAGTCGTCGAGCGCCACCTCAGCA
TACGCAGTCTCGCGGCCATCCTTAAAGCGAACTTCCGCCCAACCACCGATGAGCTCCTCACCCGCCTTTT
TGTAGCACGCAGCACCACGTTTATGCACAACATCACCGTCACGCAGAACAACCACACCAGATTTGATACC
ATCATAGTTAGCATCACGACACGCGCGACGGTTAAAAACTTGATAGGAAGTAATCATAGAAGCTGGAGCA
CCGCCGTATTTCACCAGGTAAGCGTCTTTCACAAACGGATTCAGACGTTGAGTCTGACAGAGTTGCAGAA
AGAGGCCCACCTCTTTTTCAGTAGCGTTCTCACAGATATAACGGCGAACATCGTCTGGAGTAACTTGAAC
CGCCAGGCCAGAGTCGTCAGTGAACTTCACGATTTGGTTCATTCCAAACCTCCTTAAAGTTAAACAAAAT
TATTTCGATCGAGTGCGGCCGCGGATCATGCAGGTGGCATGTTTAGTGACTACTTCACCTTTAAATTAAG
GGTGAAGAGCTATTCGTAAGGGACAGGTTGAAGCTACAACGGCTCACACTCGCTCTTCACTTTTCTTAAT
TTAAAGGTGAGGATGGTTCTGCAATTTTGGGCAGAATCATCATTATGGTTTTGAAATAAGAATTAAATAC
ATACTTACTTCGATTAGCACTTGCTAAAAGTCTAGTCACCACTAAACATATCACCTGCTCTAGCCTCATA
TGAACGGTATTAATCCCAATCTAATTCCTGAATTTTCTTTATCAACTCTATACCCTTGCTTTGATCAACC
ATATAAATGAATCTTGCTAACCCAATTAAGTACCCTTTATAATTAGCAATAGTAATAAGCCCATGATATT
TCAAATGTTCATTTACACCAAACTTTTTACAATAATAAATTTCTTTATTCAGTCTTCGAATATATTTTTG
TGGAATCCTTACACCTTGTGGTGTGATAACTAGCCCAGTTACGATTTTCGTATGCCTATCCTTCAATAGT
CTAGTTTTCTTATTATTGATAATAAAATCATACTTACTCAATACACAGGACACTATCTCCTTTATTTTCT
TTACTAATTTAAGATACCCCTTTTTTTGGACACCTGAAAAAGTAATATCATCTGCATATCTAGAATATCG
AATGTTATATCGACTAGCTAATTGTTGAAATTCTTCATCAATCTCACGAAAGAAAATATTGGACAGCATT
GGACTTGTTGGAAAACCTTGTACCAGCTCATTATTCACAGTTGTTAATAAACTAAATGCTTCACTAACTG
CATCTGAATAACCAATTCCTATGAATATTTTCTTAATCTCTTTATATTTAATAGAAGGAAAAAAATCTTT
GATATCCGTTGAAAACACCCAAAAAGGTTCTTGATGTTGATGAACTTCGGCATTCGTTAGAATGGATTTA
CTCTTCACAAAGCCGTGTGCACAAGCTGACACTTCAATTTTATTTAGGATATTCTTAAGTATCCATTTTT
GAATCGTCTTTAGTTTATAATTTGGCTTCCATACTTCTCTTGGTTCTCCATTTCGTTTGCTGACATAATA
ATGATTGGTATTGTCTATCACGAACTTCTCCAAATCATCATCTGGTAACTCAAAAAGTCTCAAAATCTGA
TTGATGTCAAAGATAACTGGACAATGGTTAGAATGTATATCTTTAGCATATTGCATAAAGAATTTTTTTT
CTTCCTCCGATAAATCGCTTGATATGATGTTATGTAAAACTTGCTTAATCATATGTATATCTCCTTCGAA
TTCGGATCCTAGAGGGGAATTGTTATCCGCTCACAATTCCACACAACATACGAGCCGGAAGCATAAAGTG
TAAAGCCTGGGGTGCCTAATGAGTGAGCTAACTCACATTATGCGGTTGCTGGCGCCTATATCGCCGACAT
CACCGATGGGGAAGATCGGGCTCGCCACTTCGGGCTCATGAGCGCTTGTTTCGGCGTGGGTATGGTGGCA
GGCCCCGTGGCCGGGGGACTGTTGGGCGCCATCTCCTTGCATGCACCATTCCTTGCGGCGGCGGTGCTCA
ACGGCCTCAACCTACTACTGGGCTGCTTCCTAATGCAGGAGTCGCATAAGGGAGAGCGTCGAGATCCCGG
ACACCATCGAATGGCGCAAAACCTTTCGCGGTATGGCATGATAGCGCCCGGAAGAGAGTCAATTCAGGGT
GGTGAATGTGAAACCAGTAACGTTATACGATGTCGCAGAGTATGCCGGTGTCTCTTATCAGACCGTTTCC
CGCGTGGTGAACCAGGCCAGCCACGTTTCTGCGAAAACGCGGGAAAAAGTGGAAGCGGCGATGGCGGAGC
TGAATTACATTCCCAACCGCGTGGCACAACAACTGGCGGGCAAACAGTCGTTGCTGATTGGCGTTGCCAC
CTCCAGTCTGGCCCTGCACGCGCCGTCGCAAATTGTCGCGGCGATTAAATCTCGCGCCGATCAACTGGGT
GCCAGCGTGGTGGTGTCGATGGTAGAACGAAGCGGCGTCGAAGCCTGTAAAGCGGCGGTGCACAATCTTC
TCGCGCAACGCGTCAGTGGGCTGATCATTAACTATCCGCTGGATGACCAGGATGCCATTGCTGTGGAAGC
TGCCTGCACTAATGTTCCGGCGTTATTTCTTGATGTCTCTGACCAGACACCCATCAACAGTATTATTTTC
TCCCATGAAGACGGTACGCGACTGGGCGTGGAGCATCTGGTCGCATTGGGTCACCAGCAAATCGCGCTGT
TAGCGGGCCCATTAAGTTCTGTCTCGGCGCGTCTGCGTCTGGCTGGCTGGCATAAATATCTCACTCGCAA
TCAAATTCAGCCGATAGCGGAACGGGAAGGCGACTGGAGTGCCATGTCCGGTTTTCAACAAACCATGCAA
ATGCTGAATGAGGGCATCGTTCCCACTGCGATGCTGGTTGCCAACGATCAGATGGCGCTGGGCGCAATGC
GCGCCATTACCGAGTCCGGGCTGCGCGTTGGTGCGGATATCTCGGTAGTGGGATACGACGATACCGAAGA
CAGCTCATGTTATATCCCGCCGTTAACCACCATCAAACAGGATTTTCGCCTGCTGGGGCAAACCAGCGTG
GACCGCTTGCTGCAACTCTCTCAGGGCCAGGCGGTGAAGGGCAATCAGCTGTTGCCCGTCTCACTGGTGA
AAAGAAAAACCACCCTGGCGCCCAATACGCAAACCGCCTCTCCCCGCGCGTTGGCCGATTCATTAATGCA
GCTGGCACGACAGGTTTCCCGACTGGAAAGCGGGCAGTGAGCAAAAAGGAAGTGGCTTGATTACGAACGT
TTAATTAAAGGCATCAAATAAAACGAAAGGCTCAGTCGAAAGACTGGGCCTTTCGTTTTATCTGTTGTTT
GTCGGTGAACGCTCTCCTGAGTAGGACAAATCCGCCGCCCTAGACAGCTGGGCGCGCCCTAACTGTCACG
AACCCCTGCAATAACTGTCACGCCCCCCTGCAATAACTGTCACGAACCCCTGCAATAACTGTCACGCCCC
CAAACCTGCAAACCCAGCAGGGGCGGGGGCTGGCGGGGTGTTGGAAAAATCCATCCATGATTATCTAAGA
ATAATCCACTAGGCGCGGTTATCAGCGCCCTTGTGGGGCGCTGCTGCCCTTGCCCAATATGCCCGGCCAG
AGGCCGGATAGCTGGTCTATTCGCTGCGCTAGGCTACACACCGCCCCACCGCTGCGCGGCAGGGGGAAAG
GCGGGCAAAGCCCGCTAAACCCCACACCAAACCCCGCAGAAATACGCTGGAGCGCTTTTAGCCGCTTTAG
CGGCCTTTCCCCCTACCCGAAGGGTGGGGGCGCGTGTGCAGCCCCGCAGGGCCTGTCTCGGTCGATCATT
CAGCCCGGCTCATCCTTCGGATCTAGCTACACTTTATGCTTCCGGCTCGTATAATGTGTGGGAATCGCTT
GGTGGCCCGATGAAGAACGACAGGACTTTGCAGGCCATAGGCCGACAGCTCAAGGCCATGGGCTGTGAGC
GCTTCGATATCGGCGTCAGGGACGCCACCACCGGCCAGATGATGAACCGGGAATGGTCAGCCGCCGAAGT
GCTCCAGAACACGCCATGGCTCAAGCGGATGAATGCCCAGGGCAATGACGTGTATATCAGGCCCGCCGAG
CAGGAGCGGCATGGTCTGGTGCTGGTGGACGACCTCAGCGAGTTTGACCTGGATGACATGAAAGCCGAGG
GCCGGGAGCCTGCCCTGGTAGTGGAAACCAGCCCGAAGAACTATCAGGCATGGGTCAAGGTGGCCGACGC
CGCAGGCGGTGAACTTCGGGGGCAGATTGCCCGGACGCTGGCCAGCGAGTACGACGCCGACCCGGCCAGC
GCCGACAGCCGCCACTATGGCCGCTTGGCGGGCTTCACCAACCGCAAGGACAAGCACACCACCCGCGCCG
GTTATCAGCCGTGGGTGCTGCTGCGTGAATCCAAGGGCAAGACCGCCACCGCTGGCCCGGCGCTGGTGCA
GCAGGCTGGCCAGCAGATCGAGCAGGCCCAGCGGCAGCAGGAGAAGGCCCGCAGGCTGGCCAGCCTCGAA
CTGCCCGAGCGGCAGCTTAGCCGCCACCGGCGCACGGCGCTGGACGAGTACCGCAGCGAGATGGCCGGGC
TGGTCAAGCGCTTCGGTGATGACCTCAGCAAGTGCGACTTTATCGCCGCGCAGAAGCTGGCCAGCCGGGG
CCGCAGTGCCGAGGAAATCGGCAAGGCCATGGCCGAGGCCAGCCCAGCGCTGGCAGAGCGCAAGCCCGGC
CACGAAGCGGATTACATCGAGCGCACCGTCAGCAAGGTCATGGGTCTGCCCAGCGTCCAGCTTGCGCGGG
CCGAGCTGGCACGGGCACCGGCACCCCGCCAGCGAGGCATGGACAGGGGCGGGCCAGATTTCAGCATGTA
GTGCTTGCGTTGGTACTCACGCCTGTTATACTATGAGTACTCACGCACAGAAGGGGGTTTTATGGAATAC
GAAAAAAGCGCTTCAGGGTCGGTCTACCTGATCAAAAGTGACAAGGGCTATTGGTTGCCCGGTGGCTTTG
GTTATACGTCAAACAAGGCCGAGGCTGGCCGCTTTTCAGTCGCTGATATGGCCAGCCTTAACCTTGACGG
CTGCACCTTGTCCTTGTTCCGCGAAGACAAGCCTTTCGGCCCCGGCAAGTTTCTCGGTGACTGATATGAA
AGACCAAAAGGACAAGCAGACCGGCGACCTGCTGGCCAGCCCTGACGCTGTACGCCAAGCGCGATATGCC
GAGCGCATGAAGGCCAAAGGGATGCGTCAGCGCAAGTTCTGGCTGACCGACGACGAATACGAGGCGCTGC
GCGAGTGCCTGGAAGAACTCAGAGCGGCGCAGGGCGGGGGTAGTGACCCCGCCAGCGCCTAACCACCAAC
TGCCTGCAAAGGAGGCAATCAATGGCTACCCATAAGCCTATCAATATTCTGGAGGCGTTCGCAGCAGCGC
CGCCACCGCTGGACTACGTTTTGCCCAACATGGTGGCCGGTACGGTCGGGGCGCTGGTGTCGCCCGGTGG
TGCCGGTAAATCCATGCTGGCCCTGCAACTGGCCGCACAGATTGCAGGCGGGCCGGATCTGCTGGAGGTG
GGCGAACTGCCCACCGGCCCGGTGATCTACCTGCCCGCCGAAGACCCGCCCACCGCCATTCATCACCGCC
TGCACGCCCTTGGGGCGCACCTCAGCGCCGAGGAACGGCAAGCCGTGGCTGACGGCCTGCTGATCCAGCC
GCTGATCGGCAGCCTGCCCAACATCATGGCCCCGGAGTGGTTCGACGGCCTCAAGCGCGCCGCCGAGGGC
CGCCGCCTGATGGTGCTGGACACGCTGCGCCGGTTCCACATCGAGGAAGAAAACGCCAGCGGCCCCATGG
CCCAGGTCATCGGTCGCATGGAGGCCATCGCCGCCGATACCGGGTGCTCTATCGTGTTCCTGCACCATGC
CAGCAAGGGCGCGGCCATGATGGGCGCAGGCGACCAGCAGCAGGCCAGCCGGGGCAGCTCGGTACTGGTC
GATAACATCCGCTGGCAGTCCTACCTGTCGAGCATGACCAGCGCCGAGGCCGAGGAATGGGGTGTGGACG
ACGACCAGCGCCGGTTCTTCGTCCGCTTCGGTGTGAGCAAGGCCAACTATGGCGCACCGTTCGCTGATCG
GTGGTTCAGGCGGCATGACGGCGGGGTGCTCAAGCCCGCCGTGCTGGAGAGGCAGCGCAAGAGCAAGGGG
GTGCCCCGTGGTGAAGCCTAAGAACAAGCACAGCCTCAGCCACGTCCGGCACGACCCGGCGCACTGTCTG
GCCCCCGGCCTGTTCCGTGCCCTCAAGCGGGGCGAGCGCAAGCGCAGCAAGCTGGACGTGACGTATGACT
ACGGCGACGGCAAGCGGATCGAGTTCAGCGGCCCGGAGCCGCTGGGCGCTGATGATCTGCGCATCCTGCA
AGGGCTGGTGGCCATGGCTGGGCCTAATGGCCTAGTGCTTGGCCCGGAACCCAAGACCGAAGGCGGACGG
CAGCTCCGGCTGTTCCTGGAACCCAAGTGGGAGGCCGTCACCGCTGATGCCATGGTGGTCAAAGGTAGCT
ATCGGGCGCTGGCAAAGGAAATCGGGGCAGAGGTCGATAGTGGTGGGGCGCTCAAGCACATACAGGACTG
CATCGAGCGCCTTTGGAAGGTATCCATCATCGCCCAGAATGGCCGCAAGCGGCAGGGGTTTCGGCTGCTG
TCGGAGTACGCCAGCGACGAGGCGGACGGGCGCCTGTACGTGGCCCTGAACCCCTTGATCGCGCAGGCCG
TCATGGGTGGCGGCCAGCATGTGCGCATCAGCATGGACGAGGTGCGGGCGCTGGACAGCGAAACCGCCCG
CCTGCTGCACCAGCGGCTGTGTGGCTGGATCGACCCCGGCAAAACCGGCAAGGCTTCCATAGATACCTTG
TGCGGCTATGTCTGGCCGTCAGAGGCCAGTGGTTCGACCATGCGCAAGCGCCGCCAGCGGGTGCGCGAGG
CGTTGCCGGAGCTGGTCGCGCTGGGCTGGACGGTAACCGAGTTCGCGGCGGGCAAGTACGACATCACCCG
GCCCAAGGCGGCAGGCTGAGGCCGGCCTACGGCCAGCCTCGCAGAGCAGGATTCCCGTTGAGCACCGCCA
GGTGCGAATAAGGGACAGTGAAGAAGGAACACCCGCTCGCGGGTGGGCCTACTTCACCTATCCTGCCCGG
CTGACGCCGTTGGATACACCAAGGAAAGTCTACACGAACCCTTTGGCAAAATCCTGTATATCGTGCGAAA
AAGGATGGATATACCGAAAAAATCGCTATAATGACCCCGAAGCAGGGTTATGCAGCGGAAAAGGACAACG
CGCGGACCGCGGTCCAATTAATTATTAGAAAAATTCATCCAGCATCAGATGAAATTGCAGTTTGTTCATA
TCCGGATTATCAATGCCATATTTCTGAAACAGACGTTTTTGCAGGCTCGGGCTAAATTCGCCCAGGCAGT
TCCACAGAATGGCCAGATCCTGATAACGATCCGCAATGCCCACACGGCCCACATCAATGCAGCCAATCAG
TTTGCCTTCATCGAAAATCAGGTTATCCAGGCTAAAATCGCCGTGGGTCACCACGCTATCCGGGCTAAAC
GGCAGCAGTTTATGCATTTCTTTCCACACCTGTTCCACCGGCCAGCCGTTACGTTCATCATCAAAATCGC
TCGCATCCACCAGGCCGTTGTTCATACGGCTCTGCGCCTGGGCCAGACGAAACACACGATCGCTGTTAAA
CGGGCAGTTGCACACCGGAATGCTATGCAGACGACGCAGAAACACGGCCAGCGCATCCACAATGTTTTCG
CCGCTATCCGGATATTCTTCCAGCACCTGAAACGCGGTTTTGCCCGGAATCGCGGTGGTCAGCAGCCACG
CATCATCCGGGGTGCGAATAAAATGTTTAATGGTCGGCAGCGGCATAAATTCGGTCAGCCAGTTCAGACG
CACCATTTCATCGG
Features (pLannotate 1.2.2; 19 found; start..end, strand, type, name):
    328..422     -  terminator     lambda t0 terminator: transcription terminator from phage lambda
    433..457     -  CDS            lacZα (fragment): LacZα fragment of β-galactosidase; lacZ fragment
    465..494     -  misc_feature   MCS (fragment): pUC18/19 multiple cloning site
    498..1031    -  CDS            ssb: SSB_ECOLI - Also known as exrB, lexC. Experimental evidence at protein level: Swiss-Prot protein existence level 1. Plays an important role in DNA replication, recombination and repair. Binds to ssDNA and to an array of partner proteins to recruit them to their sites of action during DNA metabolism. Acts as a sliding platform that migrates on DNA via reptation. SSB or its 10 C-terminal amino acids stimulates the ATPase activity of RadD (PubMed:27519413). From Escherichia coli (strain K12).
   3236..3260    -  protein_bind   lac operator: The lac repressor binds to the lac operator to inhibit transcription in E. coli. This inhibition can be relieved by adding lactose or isopropyl-β-D-thiogalactopyranoside (IPTG). lac repressor encoded by lacI
   3264..3294    -  promoter       lac promoter: promoter for the E. coli lac operon
   3309..3330    -  protein_bind   CAP binding site: CAP binding activates transcription in the presence of cAMP. E. coli catabolite activator protein
   3331..3562    +  CDS            TcR (fragment): tetracycline efflux protein; tet; confers resistance to tetracycline
   3570..3647    +  promoter       lacI promoter: lacI
   3648..4730    +  CDS            lacI: lac repressor; lacI; The lac repressor binds to the lac operator to inhibit transcription in E. coli. This inhibition can be relieved by adding lactose or isopropyl-β-D-thiogalactopyranoside (IPTG).
   4775..4861    +  terminator     rrnB T1 terminator: Escherichia coli rrnB; transcription terminator T1 from the E. coli rrnB gene
   4899..5293    -  rep_origin     RSF1010 oriV: replication origin of the broad-host-range plasmid RSF1010; requires the RSF1010 RepA/B/C proteins for replication (Scholz et al., 1989)
   5348..5376    +  promoter       lac UV5 promoter (fragment): E. coli lac promoter with an "up" mutation
   5400..6371    +  CDS            RSF1010 RepB: replication protein B of the broad-host-range plasmid RSF1010 (Scholz et al., 1989); repB
   6814..6888    +  ncRNA          Plasmid R1162: Accession: RF00043 - R1162-like plasmid antisense RNA
   6882..7721    +  CDS            RSF1010 RepA: replication protein A of the broad-host-range plasmid RSF1010 (Scholz et al., 1989); repA
   7708..8559    +  CDS            RSF1010 RepC (fragment): replication protein C of the broad-host-range plasmid RSF1010 (Scholz et al., 1989); repC
   8570..8678    -  oriT           oriT: incP origin of transfer
   8848..196     -  CDS            aphA1 (across the origin): KKA1_ECOLX - Also known as nptI. Protein inferred from homology: Swiss-Prot protein existence level 3. Resistance to kanamycin and structurally-related aminoglycosides, including amikacin. From Escherichia coli.
