[The description below was written by a language model from this plasmid's Addgene catalogue record and pLannotate feature annotations shown in this document.]
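Description:
pREC1010lac-Ban1 is a low-copy, broad-host-range bacterial expression plasmid derived from pORTMAGE-Ec1 and built for retron-mediated recombineering. It replicates from the RSF1010 oriV, supported by the plasmid-encoded RepA, RepB and RepC replication proteins, a system that functions across many bacterial species. An annotated incP-type oriT suggests the plasmid can be mobilised by conjugation when transfer functions are supplied in trans. Selection is by kanamycin resistance, conferred by the aphA1 (nptI) aminoglycoside phosphotransferase gene.

The payload is a synthetic "recombitron" cassette of about 2.7 kb comprising the Ban1 retron reverse transcriptase, the Ban1 retron non-coding RNA, the single-strand annealing protein CspRecT and the E. coli single-stranded DNA-binding protein (EcSSB). It is transcribed from a lac promoter with its CAP binding site and lac operator, and ends at a lambda t0 terminator. A lacI gene with its own promoter and an rrnB T1 terminator supplies repressor, so expression should be inducible with IPTG. In this arrangement the reverse transcriptase copies part of the ncRNA into single-stranded DNA inside the cell, and CspRecT and SSB help incorporate that DNA into the genome as an editing donor. The ncRNA carries a SapI-flanked stuffer, which serves as a placeholder to be replaced with a user-designed donor sequence by type IIS cloning.

The automated feature table labels only ssb within the insert. The region between ssb and the lac promoter is unannotated and presumably holds the Ban1 RT, ncRNA and CspRecT, though their order is not recorded. Short lacZα, MCS and TcR fragments appear to be backbone remnants. The associated work uses such plasmids to edit the genomes of phylogenetically diverse bacteria.
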