Addgene plasmid #240693: pREC1010lac-Ban1
Purpose: RSF1010 origin of replication plasmid containing Ban1 recombitron with a SapI flanked stuffer in the ncRNA expressed by lac promoter
Depositing lab: Seth Shipman. Depositing organization: J. David Gladstone Institutes. Publication: Genome editing of phylogenetically distinct bacteria using cross-species retron-mediated recombineering. Gonzalez-Delgado A, Bonillo-Lopez L, Johnson MS, Knodlseder N, Ko CC, Lekbach Y, Oh JH, Selvakumar H, Wold MC, Yu Z, Aragon V, Gralnick JA, Guell M, Hatfull GF, Keitz BK, Koskella B, Mutalik VK, van Pijkeren JP, Shipman SL. Nat Biotechnol. 2026 Apr 23. doi: 10.1038/s41587-026-03076-6. PubMed 42026131.
Backbone
  Vector backbone: pORTMAGE-Ec1
  Backbone manufacturer: George Church (Addgene #138474)
  Vector type: Bacterial Expression
Growth in bacteria
  Bacterial resistance: Kanamycin, 50 μg/mL
  Growth temperature: 37°C
  Growth strain: DH5alpha
  Copy number: Low Copy
Gene/Insert
  Gene/Insert name: Ban1 RT, Ban1 ncRNA, CspRecT and EcSSB
  Species: Synthetic
  Insert size (bp): 2721
  Mutation: WT
  Cloning method: Gibson Cloning
Terms and licenses: Academic/Nonprofit Terms; Industry Terms: Not Available to Industry
Depositor comments: Please visit https://doi.org/10.1101/2025.06.16.660010 for bioRxiv preprint.
How to cite: pREC1010lac-Ban1 was a gift from Seth Shipman (Addgene plasmid # 240693 ; http://n2t.net/addgene:240693 ; RRID:Addgene_240693)
